Addgene plasmid #218165: peSCBE3-NG-Hypa
Purpose: This plasmid harbors the base editor eSCBE3-NG-Hypa along with an sgRNA cloning cassette, facilitating high-efficiency and high-fidelity cytosine base editing at targets bearing NG PAM in Streptomyces
Depositing lab: Yuhui Sun. Depositing organization: Wuhan University. Publication: Engineered cytosine base editor enabling broad-scope and high-fidelity gene editing in Streptomyces. Wang J, Wang K, Deng Z, Zhong Z, Sun G, Mei Q, Zhou F, Deng Z, Sun Y. Nat Commun. 2024 Jul 7;15(1):5687. doi: 10.1038/s41467-024-49987-3. PubMed 38971862.
Backbone
  Vector backbone: pSCBE3
  Backbone manufacturer: Jian Wang
  Backbone size w/o insert (bp): 8525
  Vector type: Bacterial Expression, CRISPR ; sgRNA transcription
Growth in bacteria
  Bacterial resistance: Apramycin, 25 μg/mL
  Growth temperature: 37°C
  Growth strain: DH5alpha
  Copy number: High Copy
Gene/Insert 1
  Gene/Insert name: escbe3-NG-Hypa
  Species: S. coelicolor (bacteria)
  Insert size (bp): 5106
  Mutation: Mutation in the portion of deaminase hAPOBEC3A : Y130F, mutations in the portion of SpCas9 : D10A / N692A / M694A / Q695A / H698A / L1111R / D1135V / G1218R / E1219F / A1322R / R1335V / T1337R.
  Promoter: rpsL promoter
  Cloning method: Gibson Cloning
  Sequencing primers: 5′ CCTGCTCTCACGCAACGTCTAC; 3′ ATCCGCTTGCCCTCATCTGT
Gene/Insert 2
  Gene/Insert name: a programmable sgRNA cloning cassette
  Species: Synthetic
Resource information
  A portion of this plasmid was derived from a plasmid made by: Original clone
Terms and licenses: Academic/Nonprofit Terms; Industry Terms: Not Available to Industry
Depositor comments: Another insert : a programmable sgRNA cloning cassette
How to cite: peSCBE3-NG-Hypa was a gift from Yuhui Sun (Addgene plasmid # 218165 ; http://n2t.net/addgene:218165 ; RRID:Addgene_218165)
