[The description below was written by a language model from this plasmid's Addgene catalogue record and pLannotate feature annotations shown in this document.]
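Description:
peSCBE3-NG-Hypa is an E. coli–Streptomyces shuttle plasmid of about 13.6 kb, built on the pSCBE3 backbone, that delivers a cytosine base editor together with an sgRNA cloning cassette for genome editing in Streptomyces. In E. coli it replicates from a high-copy ColE1/pUC-type origin and is selected with apramycin through the aac(3)IV gene. The annotated sequence also contains an intact β-lactamase (AmpR) cassette and a short hygromycin-resistance gene fragment, although the catalogue lists only apramycin. Replication in Streptomyces is supported by the rep gene and neighbouring sequences from the S. lividans plasmid pIJ101; only fragments of its kilB and korA transfer genes remain. An incP oriT with traJ lets the plasmid be mobilised by conjugation from a suitable E. coli donor into the actinomycete host.

The roughly 5.1 kb editor gene is driven by an rpsL (ribosomal protein S12) promoter and encodes a single fusion in the BE3 arrangement: human APOBEC3A deaminase carrying Y130F, then SpCas9, then the phage PBS2 uracil glycosylase inhibitor (UGI), followed by an fd terminator fragment. The D10A change makes Cas9 a nickase. N692A/M694A/Q695A/H698A are the HypaCas9 high-fidelity substitutions, and the remaining seven substitutions (L1111R through T1337R) match the SpCas9-NG set that relaxes PAM recognition to NG. The deaminase converts cytosine to uracil in the displaced strand, and UGI blocks uracil excision so that C-to-T changes are retained. An S. pyogenes gRNA scaffold beside a polylinker fragment marks the site where a spacer is inserted; the promoter driving the sgRNA is not annotated or stated. The plasmid is intended for efficient, high-fidelity cytosine base editing at NG-PAM targets in Streptomyces.
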