Features (pLannotate 1.2.2; 25 found; start..end, strand, type, name):
      4..804     -  CDS            ApmR: aminoglycoside 3-N-acetyltransferase type IV ; aac(3)IV; confers resistance to apramycin (Paget and Davies, 1996)
    998..1016    -  promoter       T3 promoter: promoter for bacteriophage T3 RNA polymerase
   1131..1235    +  promoter       AmpR promoter: bla
   1236..2096    +  CDS            AmpR: β-lactamase; bla; confers resistance to ampicillin, carbenicillin, and related antibiotics
   2267..2855    +  rep_origin     ori: high-copy-number ColE1/pMB1/pBR322/pUC origin of replication
   3040..3168    +  CDS            YPB1_ECOLX (fragment): Protein predicted: Swiss-Prot protein existence level 4. From Escherichia coli.
   3240..3374    -  polyA_signal   SV40 poly(A) signal: SV40 polyadenylation signal
   3370..3462    -  CDS            Y8KD_STRLI (fragment): Protein predicted: Swiss-Prot protein existence level 4. From Streptomyces lividans.
   4130..5497    -  CDS            rep: REP_STRLI - Protein inferred from homology: Swiss-Prot protein existence level 3. Essential for the autonomous replication of the plasmid pIJ101. From Streptomyces lividans.
   6129..6296    -  CDS            Y6KD_STRLI: Protein predicted: Swiss-Prot protein existence level 4. From Streptomyces lividans.
   6370..6465    -  CDS            kilB (fragment): KILB_STRLI - Protein predicted: Swiss-Prot protein existence level 4. Involved in plasmid transfer. From Streptomyces lividans.
   6460..6567    +  CDS            korA (fragment): KORA_STRLI - Protein predicted: Swiss-Prot protein existence level 4. Controls plasmid transfer and prevents the lethal effects of the tra/kilA gene. Repressor for the transcription of certain pIJ101 promoters, including those the from kilA and kilB loci. From Streptomyces lividans.
   6592..6893    +  promoter       rpsL promoter: promoter for the Xylanimonas cellulosilytica ribosomal protein S12 gene
   6894..7490    +  CDS            APOBEC3A: ABC3A_HUMAN - Experimental evidence at protein level: Swiss-Prot protein existence level 1. DNA deaminase (cytidine deaminase) with restriction activity against viruses, foreign DNA and mobility of retrotransposons. Exhibits antiviral activity against adeno-associated virus (AAV) and human T- cell leukemia virus type 1 (HTLV-1) and may inhibit the mobility of LTR and non-LTR retrotransposons. Selectively targets single-stranded DNA and can deaminate both methylcytosine and cytosine in foreign DNA. Can induce somatic hypermutation in the nuclear and mitochondrial DNA. May also play a role in th
   7587..11687   +  CDS            cas9: CAS9_STRP1 - Also known as csn1 From Streptococcus pyogenes serotype M1.
  11700..11948   +  CDS            UGI: UNGI_BPPB2 - Experimental evidence at protein level: Swiss-Prot protein existence level 1. This protein binds specifically and reversibly to the host uracil-DNA glycosylase, preventing removal of uracil residues from PBS2 DNA by the host uracil-excision repair system. From Bacillus phage PBS2 (Bacteriophage PBS2).
  11972..12109   +  CDS            M13 gene VIII (fragment) (sequence withheld): pVIII; VIII; major coat protein
  12116..12150   +  terminator     fd terminator (fragment) (sequence withheld): central terminator from bacteriophage fd (Otsuka and Kunisawa, 1982)
  12151..12174   -  misc_feature   MCS (fragment): pUC18/19 multiple cloning site
  12314..12423   +  oriT           oriT: incP origin of transfer
  12456..12827   +  CDS            traJ: oriT-recognizing protein; traJ
  12865..12954   +  CDS            traI (fragment): TRAI6_ECOLX - Experimental evidence at protein level: Swiss-Prot protein existence level 1. The initiation process of transfer DNA synthesis requires the interaction of at least three plasmid-specific components (TraH, I, and J) at the transfer origin resulting in the assembly of a specialised nucleoprotein complex - the relaxosome. Site- and strand-specific cleavage at the transfer origin is dependent on TraI and TraJ. From Escherichia coli.
  12964..12983   -  misc_feature   MCS (fragment): pUC18/19 multiple cloning site
  12983..13058   +  misc_RNA       gRNA scaffold: guide RNA scaffold for the Streptococcus pyogenes CRISPR/Cas9 system
  13239..13395   -  CDS            HygR (fragment): aminoglycoside phosphotransferase from E. coli; aph(4)-Ia; confers resistance to hygromycin
>Addgene plasmid #218165 | peSCBE3-NG-Hypa | addgene full sequence | sequence record 433201 | Addgene NGS Result
TCAGCCAATCGACTGGCGAGCGGCATCGCATTCTTCGCATCCCGCCTCTGGCGGATGCAGGAAGATCAAC
GGATCTCGGCCCAGTTGACCCAGGGCTGTCGCCACAATGTCGCGGGAGCGGATCAACCGAGCAAAGGCAT
GACCGACTGGACCTTCCTTCTGAAGGCTCTTCTCCTTGAGCCACCTGTCCGCCAAGGCAAAGCGCTCACA
GCAGTGGTCATTCTCGAGATAATCGACGCGTACCAACTTGCCATCCTGAAGAATGGTGCAGTGTCTCGGC
ACCCCATAGGGAACCTTTGCCATCAACTCGGCAAGATGCAGCGTCGTGTTGGCATCGTGTCCCACGCCGA
GGAGAAGTACCTGCCCATCGAGTTCATGGACACGGGCGACCGGGCTTGCAGGCGAGTGAGGTGGCAGGGG
CAATGGATCAGAGATGATCTGCTCTGCCTGTGGCCCCGCTGCCGCAAAGGCAAATGGATGGGCGCTGCGC
TTTACATTTGGCAGGCGCCAGAATGTGTCAGAGACAACTCCAAGGTCCGGTGTAACGGGCGACGTGGCAG
GATCGAACGGCTCGTCGTCCAGACCTGACCACGAGGGCATGACGAGCGTCCCTCCCGGACCCAGCGCAGC
ACGCAGGGCCTCGATCAGTCCAAGTGGCCCATCTTCGAGGGGCCGGACGCTACGGAAGGAGCTGTGGACC
AGCAGCACACCGCCGGGGGTAACCCCAAGGTTGAGAAGCTGACCGATGAGCTCGGCTTTTCGCCATTCGT
ATTGCACGACATTGCACTCCACCGCTGATGACATCAGTCGATCATAGCACGATCAACGGCACTGTTGCAA
ATAGTCGGTGGTGATAAACTTATCATCCCCTTTTGCTGATGGAGCTGCACATGAACCCATTCAAAGGCCG
GCATTTTCAGCGTGACATCATTCTGTGGGCCGTACGCTGGTACTGCAAATACGGCATCAGTTACCGTGAG
CTGCAGGTCGACGGATCCCTTTAGTGAGGGTTAATTGCGGCCGCGAATTCTTGAAGACGAAAGGGCCTCG
TGATACGCCTATTTTTATAGGTTAATGTCATGATAATAATGGTTTCTTAGACGTCAGGTGGCACTTTTCG
GGGAAATGTGCGCGGAACCCCTATTTGTTTATTTTTCTAAATACATTCAAATATGTATCCGCTCATGAGA
CAATAACCCTGATAAATGCTTCAATAATATTGAAAAAGGAAGAGTATGAGTATTCAACATTTCCGTGTCG
CCCTTATTCCCTTTTTTGCGGCATTTTGCCTTCCTGTTTTTGCTCACCCAGAAACGCTGGTGAAAGTAAA
AGATGCTGAAGATCAGTTGGGTGCACGAGTGGGTTACATCGAACTGGATCTCAACAGCGGTAAGATCCTT
GAGAGTTTTCGCCCCGAAGAACGTTTTCCAATGATGAGCACTTTTAAAGTTCTGCTATGTGGCGCGGTAT
TATCCCGTGTTGACGCCGGGCAAGAGCAACTCGGTCGCCGCATACACTATTCTCAGAATGACTTGGTTGA
GTACTCACCAGTCACAGAAAAGCATCTTACGGATGGCATGACAGTAAGAGAATTATGCAGTGCTGCCATA
ACCATGAGTGATAACACTGCGGCCAACTTACTTCTGACAACGATCGGAGGACCGAAGGAGCTAACCGCTT
TTTTGCACAACATGGGGGATCATGTAACTCGCCTTGATCGTTGGGAACCGGAGCTGAATGAAGCCATACC
AAACGACGAGCGTGACACCACGATGCCTGCAGCAATGGCAACAACGTTGCGCAAACTATTAACTGGCGAA
CTACTTACTCTAGCTTCCCGGCAACAATTAATAGACTGGATGGAGGCGGATAAAGTTGCAGGACCACTTC
TGCGCTCGGCCCTTCCGGCTGGCTGGTTTATTGCTGATAAATCTGGAGCCGGTGAGCGTGGGTCTCGCGG
TATCATTGCAGCACTGGGGCCAGATGGTAAGCCCTCCCGTATCGTAGTTATCTACACGACGGGGAGTCAG
GCAACTATGGATGAACGAAATAGACAGATCGCTGAGATAGGTGCCTCACTGATTAAGCATTGGTAACTGT
CAGACCAAGTTTACTCATATATACTTTAGATTGATTTAAAACTTCATTTTTAATTTAAAAGGATCTAGGT
GAAGATCCTTTTTGATAATCTCATGACCAAAATCCCTTAACGTGAGTTTTCGTTCCACTGAGCGTCAGAC
CCCGTAGAAAAGATCAAAGGATCTTCTTGAGATCCTTTTTTTCTGCGCGTAATCTGCTGCTTGCAAACAA
AAAAACCACCGCTACCAGCGGTGGTTTGTTTGCCGGATCAAGAGCTACCAACTCTTTTTCCGAAGGTAAC
TGGCTTCAGCAGAGCGCAGATACCAAATACTGTCCTTCTAGTGTAGCCGTAGTTAGGCCACCACTTCAAG
AACTCTGTAGCACCGCCTACATACCTCGCTCTGCTAATCCTGTTACCAGTGGCTGCTGCCAGTGGCGATA
AGTCGTGTCTTACCGGGTTGGACTCAAGACGATAGTTACCGGATAAGGCGCAGCGGTCGGGCTGAACGGG
GGGTTCGTGCACACAGCCCAGCTTGGAGCGAACGACCTACACCGAACTGAGATACCTACAGCGTGAGCTA
TGAGAAAGCGCCACGCTTCCCGAAGGGAGAAAGGCGGACAGGTATCCGGTAAGCGGCAGGGTCGGAACAG
GAGAGCGCACGAGGGAGCTTCCAGGGGGAAACGCCTGGTATCTTTATAGTCCTGTCGGGTTTCGCCACCT
CTGACTTGAGCGTCGATTTTTGTGATGCTCGTCAGGGGGGCGGAGCCTATGGAAAAACGCCAGCAACGCG
GCCTTTTTACGGTTCCTGGCCTTTTGCTGGCCTTTTGCTCACATGTTCTTTCCTGCGTTATCCCCTGATT
CTGTGGATAACCGTATTACCGCCTTTGAGTGAGCTGATACCGCTCGCCGCAGCCGAACGACCGAGCGCAG
CGAGTCAGTGAGCGAGGAAGCGGAAGAGCGCTGACTTCCGCGTTTCCAGACTTTACGAAACACGGAAACC
GAAGACCATTCATGTTGTTGCTCAGGTCGCAGACGTTTTGCAGCAGCAGTCGCTTCACGTTCGCTCGCGT
ATCGGTGATTCATTCTGCTAACCAGTAAGGCAACCCCGCCAGCCTAGCCGGGTCCTCAACGACAGGAGCA
CGATCATGCGCACCCGTCAGATCCAGACATGATAAGATACATTGATGAGTTTGGACAAACCACAACTAGA
ATGCAGTGAAAAAAATGCTTTATTTGTGAAATTTGTGATGCTATTGCTTTATTTGTAACCATTATAAGCT
GCAATAAACAAGTTCCCGCACGATCAGCGTCCCGCCGACCAGGAGCAGTGCGGCCAGCACTGCCGCTAAC
GCCTGGTCCTGGTCCCGGTCCTGGTGGTGCATCAGTCCTCCCCGTGATCACTTCGGCACCCACCGTAGTG
ATCACCCCCGACAGCGGATCAAGGGGTTTGCGGGTCCCGGTCGGCGCCGGGCGGGGGAGGCAGGAGCCGC
CGACGCTGCCTCTGGGACGGGCCGGACGGCAGGGGGACCGGCGGCCGGGCGAGCTGCAGCCGGGGGTCCG
GCAGGGCCGGAGCGGGCGGAACCGTGCTCTGACCTGCGGCCCGAGTTTCGTCACGTGACGGAATGGAAGG
CTGCTGCATTTCGTCACGTGACGTATCTCGGCGAGCGACTGCCGACGCCACGGCGGACACGATCGCCTCG
CGCTGGCGCCGGGCCTCGTACGCCCGCTGGCGGCAGGAGCGGCGGCAGTAGTCCCGGCTCCGGCCGACGC
CGGATTGCTTGATCTCCGAGCCGCACCAGGCGCAGAGCTTCGCGCCGTCGGCGTCCCTGGGGGTGGTGGT
GCTCATGGCCGACGACCGTACGCGGCACGTCTCGTAGCGAGGCGAGTCGGGCGCGAGGTACCGCCTGCAC
GAAGTGCCGGCGGGGCCGACCCCGGGCGAGTAATCCCAGGATTACTCCCGCGGCTTCGACCCCGGCCGCC
GTCGCCGCGTACGTCACCGACCCCCGCCGTACGTCACCGGGATGACGTACGGCGGGGGGGAGCGAGTTAG
TGCGAAGTGGGCCCACTTGCGAGCCGGGCGATGTGCCGGGCGGCCCGCTCCTGGCGGTCGTCGGCGTCGT
CGTCCTGGTCGTCGTCCTGCTCTCGCCGTCGGCGTGCAGTTGCTTCCTCGCGGCGCTGGGCGAGGGCGGC
GAGCATGTCGGCGTACGCCTCGGCCACCTCCCCCGCCGTGAGCACCACCACTGTGTCGGCCGCGTCGGCC
AGCGCCAGGACCTCCCGCACCCGTTCGCCCACGGCCGCCGAATCCTCGTTGCCGTCCTTGCCTTCGGCGG
CCCGGGTCGCCTCGAGGTCGAGGGCGCGGCGGGTGACCGCGTGCCATCCGTCCTCGGTCACGGCGACCCC
GGCCCGCAGCTCCCCGCCGTCGGCGTCGGCCGCCAGGAGCAGATCGAGGTCGTCGGCCTCGGTGTCGCCG
CCGTCGAGCCCGAGCATCTGCCGCAGGTAGCGGGTCCATTCGATGGCCCGGCGTCCCCGGGTTGCCCGCT
CGTACTCGTGCCAGCGCGAGAGGTTCCACTCCAGCGAGCCGACCCCGGCGGCGTCGTCCTCGGTCATGCC
GCCGGTCAGGTCCCCGATCCGTCCGAGGAGTTCGAACGGGGCGACGTTCCCGCCGGTCGCCGTCTTGAGG
TCGGCGCGGGCGAGTTCGAGGGCGGGCGCCTTCCCGTCCTGGGTCTTGGCGATGTACTCGGCGAGGTCGT
TGGCGTCGCGCTCGGTCTCCAGCCGCTTGAAGTCGACGCCGTGCCGGTCGTCGGGCGTGAAGGCGGGGTT
GACCTTGCGCAGGGCGGCGGTCCACACGGACCGCCAGTGCCCCTGCCACTCGTCGAGCGCGGCGCCGGTC
GGCTCGAAGGTGGCGACGATCTGCTTCGCGGACCGCTCCCCCTCGGTCCGGCCGCCGACCAGGACGATCG
CGTGGATGTGCGGGTGCCAGCCGTTGATCTGCCCCACGGTGACTTCGGTCGCGCGGATCATGCCGACGTA
CCCGATCCGGTCTCGGATGCCCTCGCGGTCGGCGGCCCGGTGCCCGTCCTTGGCCCGGCGTCCGGCCCAC
GTGCCGCCCGTGATCAGTCGCTGGTAGGCGCCCGGCCGCCGGGGGCTGTCCGGCGTCTTCCGGGTGCCCT
GGAGGGCGTCCATGAGGTCCGCGAGCCGGTCCGTGTGCCCATGGCGGGCCGTGAAGGTGACCAGGTAGGC
GGTCCCCCCGCGCTTGATCCACTCGACCACGGCGGCGGTGATCTCCTCGGCCCGCTTGTGCCGGATCGTG
GCGGCGCAGACCGGGCAGAGCCAGATCCGCCCGCACCGCATCAGGCCCAGGACCACGGACGTTCCGGCCG
CCGTCTGGGCGACGATCACGCCGGAGGCAGGGTCCATCAGGGCGCGGCCGCAGCCCTTGCACGCGGCGTC
CCCGCTGATCCGCCACAGCGTCCGGCGGCGGCTGTACCGGGCGGCTTTCCGCAGTCGGGCAGCGTCGCTC
CGCGACGTGCTTCCTACTTCCGAGAGGCTGTCGCCTCTCGGGCTCTCCCCATCCACCCCGTCCGGAGAAA
CCGCAGGTCGGAGGGGTGCGGGAAACTCTGTTGTTTCTTTCCCAAGGTGTTCGCTTTTGCCTCGGGCGGC
ATCTCGCGTCACACGCGCGATCGCCCGCTTCGCTGCCATCCGGCAGCGGTCTGAGCAGTAGATACGCGGC
CGTTTGCCCGGTGTGTGGGCAATTGCGGTCCCGCAGTGGCAGCGGGGCCCGGCGGGCCGATCTGGCAATG
CCTCGGCATCGCTCCGTACTCTGGGCACGAGCAACGTTCCTGTCTCGCCCGGCTAAGGGGCGCGAGTCTG
GGAGCGGACGGGTCGGAGGTGCGAAGTCCGGCCCGTTGCTCTTTGGTCTGGTGGGAATCCTGGCACCAAT
CGGGCCAGAGGTTCCCTCCGCCACTCCCGACGCCCCTTGGGGCTGGTGTGACTTGGAGGGCCGAAGAGAG
CCCCGCCGGTGATCCGGCGGGGCTTTGACGTGCGGTCAGTGCGTGTGTCGGCGAGCGATGGCCACGAGGC
CCTGGAAGCCGAGCGGTCCGGCGAAGTCGGCCCAGTCGCAACCGGGCTCAGCGCAGTGGGCGGACCAGCC
ACCGCCGTTGGGGTCCTGGACCAGGTTCACGGTCCCCTCGGTCAGGCGTCCGTCGAAGTCGGTCATGGTC
GGTCTCCTGGTGGGTGGGGGCGGGGCGCCAGCACGAAGTGCCGGCGCCCCGCGGGGGTTGGTCGGGTCAG
GCGCCGAACCGGCGGGCGGCGGCGGCGACCAGGCCGTCGGCGGCGGCCATGGCGCGGTCGCGGTCGGTGG
TGAGGGCGGTGCGGTCGGCGGCGGCCCAGTCCTGCTCTCACGCAACGTCTACGTGGACGCTCAGGGCGAC
ACGATCGAGGTCGGGGAGTCCGTCGCTCCGGCGGGCCGCTGGCGCGTCCACCGGGACTGATCAAGGCGAA
TACTTCATATGGCCCTGCAGGCGGAAGTCAGGTAGACACGACTTCCGCTAGTCCTTGCAAGGTCTGCTGA
CGTGAGGCGGGGCGGTCGTTTTTGACCGCCCTGCCTTCGTCATGTAGGCTCGCTCGCTGTGCCTGGCGTG
TCATCAGACGCCCAGGTCCCGGTGCCGTGAGGCCCGGGCCATCGAGCCGGTGGTACGTGGCTGCGGTCCC
CTTGTGAGGGCTGCGCGCCGTGTGCTGTCCGGCGCGCACAGCCTTGAATCCACCCGCGGGGGCCGGCCGG
TCTCCGTGAGCTCGAGTAGACGACGGAGACGTAATGGAGGCCTCCCCCGCCTCCGGCCCCCGCCACCTGA
TGGACCCGCACATCTTCACCTCCAACTTCAACAACGGCATCGGCCGCCACAAGACCTACCTGTGCTACGA
GGTCGAGCGGCTGGACAACGGCACCTCCGTCAAGATGGACCAGCACCGGGGCTTCCTGCACAACCAGGCC
AAGAACCTGCTGTGCGGCTTCTACGGCCGCCACGCCGAGCTGCGGTTCCTGGACCTGGTCCCCTCCCTGC
AGCTGGACCCCGCCCAGATCTACCGCGTCACCTGGTTCATCTCCTGGTCCCCGTGCTTCTCCTGGGGCTG
CGCCGGCGAGGTCCGGGCCTTCCTGCAGGAGAACACCCACGTCCGCCTGCGGATCTTCGCCGCCCGCATC
TTCGACTACGACCCCCTGTACAAGGAAGCCCTGCAGATGCTGCGGGACGCCGGCGCCCAGGTCTCCATCA
TGACCTACGACGAGTTCAAGCACTGCTGGGACACCTTCGTGGACCACCAGGGCTGCCCCTTCCAGCCCTG
GGACGGCCTGGACGAGCACTCCCAGGCCCTGTCCGGCCGCCTGCGGGCCATCCTGCAGAACCAGGGCAAC
TCCGGCTCCGAGACCCCGGGCACCTCCGAGTCCGCCACCCCCGAGTCCTCCGGCTCGGAGACCCCGGGCA
CCTCGGAGTCCGCCACCCCGGAGTCCGACAAGAAGTACAGCATCGGCCTGGCCATCGGCACCAACAGCGT
GGGCTGGGCGGTCATCACCGACGAGTACAAGGTCCCCTCCAAGAAGTTCAAGGTCCTGGGCAACACCGAC
CGGCACTCGATCAAGAAGAACCTGATCGGCGCCCTGCTCTTCGACAGCGGCGAGACCGCCGAGGCGACCC
GCCTGAAGCGGACCGCGCGCCGGCGCTACACCCGGCGCAAGAACCGCATCTGCTACCTCCAGGAAATCTT
CTCCAACGAGATGGCCAAGGTCGACGACTCGTTCTTCCACCGGCTCGAGGAGAGCTTCCTGGTGGAGGAG
GACAAGAAGCACGAGCGCCACCCGATCTTCGGCAACATCGTCGACGAGGTGGCCTACCACGAGAAGTACC
CCACCATCTACCACCTCCGCAAGAAGCTGGTCGACTCGACCGACAAGGCGGACCTGCGGCTCATCTACCT
GGCCCTCGCGCACATGATCAAGTTCCGCGGCCACTTCCTCATCGAGGGCGACCTGAACCCGGACAACTCC
GACGTCGACAAGCTCTTCATCCAGCTGGTGCAGACCTACAACCAGCTGTTCGAGGAGAACCCCATCAACG
CCAGCGGCGTCGACGCCAAGGCGATCCTCTCCGCGCGCCTGAGCAAGTCCCGGCGCCTGGAGAACCTCAT
CGCCCAGCTGCCGGGCGAGAAGAAGAACGGCCTCTTCGGCAACCTGATCGCGCTGTCGCTCGGCCTGACC
CCCAACTTCAAGAGCAACTTCGACCTGGCCGAGGACGCGAAGCTCCAGCTGTCCAAGGACACCTACGACG
ACGACCTGGACAACCTGCTCGCCCAGATCGGCGACCAGTACGCGGACCTCTTCCTGGCCGCGAAGAACCT
CTCGGACGCCATCCTGCTCAGCGACATCCTGCGGGTCAACACCGAGATCACCAAGGCCCCGCTGTCGGCG
AGCATGATCAAGCGGTACGACGAGCACCACCAGGACCTGACCCTGCTCAAGGCCCTCGTGCGCCAGCAGC
TGCCCGAGAAGTACAAGGAAATCTTCTTCGACCAGTCCAAGAACGGCTACGCCGGCTACATCGACGGCGG
CGCGTCGCAGGAGGAGTTCTACAAGTTCATCAAGCCGATCCTGGAGAAGATGGACGGCACCGAGGAGCTG
CTCGTCAAGCTGAACCGCGAGGACCTGCTCCGCAAGCAGCGGACCTTCGACAACGGCTCCATCCCGCACC
AGATCCACCTGGGCGAGCTGCACGCCATCCTCCGGCGCCAGGAGGACTTCTACCCCTTCCTGAAGGACAA
CCGCGAGAAGATCGAGAAGATCCTGACCTTCCGCATCCCGTACTACGTCGGCCCCCTGGCCCGCGGCAAC
TCCCGGTTCGCGTGGATGACCCGGAAGTCGGAGGAGACCATCACCCCGTGGAACTTCGAGGAGGTCGTGG
ACAAGGGCGCCTCCGCCCAGTCGTTCATCGAGCGCATGACCAACTTCGACAAGAACCTCCCGAACGAGAA
GGTCCTGCCCAAGCACTCCCTGCTCTACGAGTACTTCACCGTGTACAACGAGCTGACCAAGGTCAAGTAC
GTGACCGAGGGCATGCGGAAGCCGGCCTTCCTGTCGGGCGAGCAGAAGAAGGCGATCGTCGACCTGCTCT
TCAAGACCAACCGCAAGGTCACCGTGAAGCAGCTGAAGGAGGACTACTTCAAGAAGATCGAGTGCTTCGA
CTCCGTCGAGATCAGCGGCGTGGAGGACCGCTTCAACGCCTCCCTGGGCACCTACCACGACCTGCTCAAG
ATCATCAAGGACAAGGACTTCCTCGACAACGAGGAGAACGAGGACATCCTGGAGGACATCGTCCTCACCC
TGACCCTCTTCGAGGACCGCGAGATGATCGAGGAGCGGCTCAAGACCTACGCCCACCTGTTCGACGACAA
GGTGATGAAGCAGCTGAAGCGGCGCCGGTACACCGGCTGGGGCCGCCTCTCCCGGAAGCTGATCAACGGC
ATCCGGGACAAGCAGAGCGGCAAGACCATCCTGGACTTCCTCAAGTCCGACGGCTTCGCCAACCGCGCGT
TCGCCGCGCTCATCGCCGACGACAGCCTGACCTTCAAGGAGGACATCCAGAAGGCCCAGGTCTCGGGCCA
GGGCGACAGCCTCCACGAGCACATCGCCAACCTGGCGGGCTCCCCGGCGATCAAGAAGGGCATCCTCCAG
ACCGTCAAGGTCGTGGACGAGCTGGTCAAGGTGATGGGCCGCCACAAGCCCGAGAACATCGTGATCGAGA
TGGCCCGGGAGAACCAGACCACCCAGAAGGGCCAGAAGAACTCGCGCGAGCGGATGAAGCGGATCGAGGA
GGGCATCAAGGAGCTGGGCAGCCAGATCCTGAAGGAGCACCCGGTCGAGAACACCCAGCTCCAGAACGAG
AAGCTGTACCTCTACTACCTCCAGAACGGCCGCGACATGTACGTGGACCAGGAGCTGGACATCAACCGGC
TGTCCGACTACGACGTCGACCACATCGTGCCGCAGTCCTTCCTGAAGGACGACTCGATCGACAACAAGGT
CCTGACCCGCTCGGACAAGAACCGGGGCAAGTCCGACAACGTGCCCTCGGAGGAGGTCGTGAAGAAGATG
AAGAACTACTGGCGCCAGCTGCTCAACGCCAAGCTCATCACCCAGCGCAAGTTCGACAACCTGACCAAGG
CCGAGCGGGGCGGCCTGAGCGAGCTGGACAAGGCGGGCTTCATCAAGCGCCAGCTGGTCGAGACCCGGCA
GATCACCAAGCACGTGGCCCAGATCCTGGACTCCCGGATGAACACCAAGTACGACGAGAACGACAAGCTG
ATCCGCGAGGTCAAGGTGATCACCCTCAAGAGCAAGCTGGTCTCCGACTTCCGCAAGGACTTCCAGTTCT
ACAAGGTCCGGGAGATCAACAACTACCACCACGCCCACGACGCGTACCTGAACGCCGTCGTGGGCACCGC
GCTGATCAAGAAGTACCCGAAGCTGGAGTCCGAGTTCGTCTACGGCGACTACAAGGTCTACGACGTGCGC
AAGATGATCGCCAAGAGCGAGCAGGAGATCGGCAAGGCCACCGCGAAGTACTTCTTCTACTCCAACATCA
TGAACTTCTTCAAGACCGAGATCACCCTGGCCAACGGCGAGATCCGCAAGCGGCCCCTGATCGAGACCAA
CGGCGAGACCGGCGAGATCGTCTGGGACAAGGGCCGCGACTTCGCCACCGTCCGGAAGGTGCTGTCGATG
CCGCAGGTCAACATCGTGAAGAAGACCGAGGTGCAGACCGGCGGCTTCAGCAAGGAGTCCATCCGGCCCA
AGCGCAACAGCGACAAGCTGATCGCCCGGAAGAAGGACTGGGACCCGAAGAAGTACGGCGGCTTCGTCAG
CCCCACCGTCGCCTACTCCGTGCTGGTCGTGGCGAAGGTCGAGAAGGGCAAGAGCAAGAAGCTGAAGTCC
GTGAAGGAGCTGCTCGGCATCACCATCATGGAGCGCTCCTCGTTCGAGAAGAACCCGATCGACTTCCTGG
AGGCCAAGGGCTACAAGGAGGTCAAGAAGGACCTCATCATCAAGCTGCCCAAGTACAGCCTGTTCGAGCT
GGAGAACGGCCGCAAGCGGATGCTCGCCTCCGCGCGGTTCCTGCAAAAGGGCAACGAGCTGGCCCTCCCG
TCGAAGTACGTCAACTTCCTGTACCTCGCGTCCCACTACGAGAAGCTGAAGGGCTCGCCCGAGGACAACG
AGCAGAAGCAGCTCTTCGTGGAGCAGCACAAGCACTACCTGGACGAGATCATCGAGCAGATCAGCGAGTT
CAGCAAGCGCGTCATCCTGGCCGACGCGAACCTCGACAAGGTGCTGTCCGCCTACAACAAGCACCGCGAC
AAGCCGATCCGGGAGCAGGCGGAGAACATCATCCACCTGTTCACCCTCACCAACCTGGGTGCCCCGCGGG
CCTTCAAGTACTTCGACACCACCATCGACCGCAAGGTCTACCGCTCCACCAAGGAGGTCCTCGACGCGAC
CCTGATCCACCAGAGCATCACCGGCCTGTACGAGACCCGCATCGACCTGAGCCAGCTGGGCGGCGACTCG
GGCGGCTCCACCAACCTGTCGGACATCATCGAGAAGGAGACCGGCAAGCAGCTGGTGATCCAGGAGTCCA
TCCTGATGCTGCCGGAGGAAGTGGAGGAAGTGATCGGCAACAAGCCGGAGTCGGACATCCTGGTGCACAC
CGCCTACGACGAGTCGACCGACGAGAACGTCATGCTGCTGACCTCGGACGCCCCGGAGTACAAGCCGTGG
GCCCTGGTCATCCAGGACTCCAACGGCGAGAACAAGATCAAGATGCTGTGAGAATTCAGATCTACGCGTT
C
[179 nt withheld, positions 11972-12150]
AAGCTTGCATGCCTGCAGGTCGACGGATCTTTTCCGCTGCATAACCCTGCTTCGGGGTCATTATAGCGAT
TTTTTCGGTATATCCATCCTTTTTCGCACGATATACAGGATTTTGCCAAAGGGTTCGTGTAGACTTTCCT
TGGTGTATCCAACGGCGTCAGCCGGGCAGGATAGGTGAAGTAGGCCCACCCGCGAGCGGGTGTTCCTTCT
TCACTGTCCCTTATTCGCACCTGGCGGTGCTCAACGGGAATCCTGCTCTGCGAGGCTGGCCGGCTACCGC
CGGCGTAACAGATGAGGGCAAGCGGATGGCTGATGAAACCAAGCCAACCAGGAAGGGCAGCCCACCTATC
AAGGTGTACTGCCTTCCAGACGAACGAAGAGCGATTGAGGAAAAGGCGGCGGCGGCCGGCATGAGCCTGT
CGGCCTACCTGCTGGCCGTCGGCCAGGGCTACAAAATCACGGGCGTCGTGGACTATGAGCACGTCCGCGA
GCTGGCCCGCATCAATGGCGACCTGGGCCGCCTGGGCGGCCTGCTGAAACTCTGGCTCACCGACGACCCG
CGCACGGCGCGGTTCGGTGATGCCACGATCCTCGCCCTGCTGGCGAAGATCGAAGAGAAGCAGGACGAGC
TTGGCAAGGTCATGATGGGCGTGGTCCGCCCGAGGGCAGAGCCATGACTTTTTTAGCCGCTAAAACGGCC
GGGGGGTGCGCGTGATTGCCAAGCACGTCCCCATGCGCTCCATCAAGAAGAGCGACTTCGCGGAGCTGGT
GAAGTACATCACCGACGAGCAAGGCAAGACCGATCCCCGGGGACCTGCAGGTCGACTCTAGAGTTTTAGA
GCTAGAAATAGCAAGTTAAAATAAGGCTAGTCCGTTATCAACTTGAAAAAGTGGCACCGAGTCGGTGCTA
AAAAAAAACCCCGCCCCTGACAGGGCGGGGTTTTTTTTGTAGCCTCAGGAGTTGTAGCGTGCACGCGGTC
GATCTTGACGGCTGGCGAGAGGTGCGGGGAGGATCTGACCGACGCGGTCCACACGTGGCACCGCGATGCT
GTTGTGGGCACAATCGTGCCGGTTGGTAGGATCCAGCTAGCTATTTACCCGCAGGACATATCCACGCCCT
CCTACATCGAAGCTGAAAGCACGAGATTCTTCGCCCTCCGAGAGCTGCATCAGGTCGGAGACGCTGTCGA
ACTTTTCGATCAGAAACTTCTCGACAGACGTCGCGGTGAGTTCAGGCTTTTTCATATCTCATTGCCCCCG
GACGAGCGTCTGCTCCGCCATTCGCCGTCCGCCGTGCCAATCGGATCAGCCGTCCAAATGCGGGATTTTC
GTTAGTCGGAGGCCAAACGGCATTGAGCGTCAGCATATCATCAGCGAGCTGAAGAAAGACAATCCCCGAT
CCGCTCCACGTGTTGCCCCAGCAATCAGCGCGACCTTGCCCCTCCAACGTCATCTCGTTCTCCGCTCATG
AGC
